>Addgene plasmid #42555 | YAP1-V5 in pLX304 | addgene full sequence | sequence record 324144 | Addgene NGS Result
GGGTCTCTCTGGTTAGACCAGATCTGAGCCTGGGAGCTCTCTGGCTAACTAGGGAACCCACTGCTTAAGC
CTCAATAAAGCTTGCCTTGAGTGCTTCAAGTAGTGTGTGCCCGTCTGTTGTGTGACTCTGGTAACTAGAG
ATCCCTCAGACCCTTTTAGTCAGTGTGGAAAATCTCTAGCAGTGGCGCCCGAACAGGGACTTGAAAGCGA
AAGGGAAACCAGAGGAGCTCTCTCGACGCAGGACTCGGCTTGCTGAAGCGCGCACGGCAAGAGGCGAGGG
GCGGCGACTGGTGAGTACGCCAAAAATTTTGACTAGCGGAGGCTAGAAGGAGAGAGATGGGTGCGAGAGC
GTCAGTATTAAGCGGGGGAGAATTAGATCGCGATGGGAAAAAATTCGGTTAAGGCCAGGGGGAAAGAAAA
AATATAAATTAAAACATATAGTATGGGCAAGCAGGGAGCTAGAACGATTCGCAGTTAATCCTGGCCTGTT
AGAAACATCAGAAGGCTGTAGACAAATACTGGGACAGCTACAACCATCCCTTCAGACAGGATCAGAAGAA
CTTAGATCATTATATAATACAGTAGCAACCCTCTATTGTGTGCATCAAAGGATAGAGATAAAAGACACCA
AGGAAGCTTTAGACAAGATAGAGGAAGAGCAAAACAAAAGTAAGACCACCGCACAGCAAGCGGCCGCTGA
TCTTCAGACCTGGAGGAGGAGATATGAGGGACAATTGGAGAAGTGAATTATATAAATATAAAGTAGTAAA
AATTGAACCATTAGGAGTAGCACCCACCAAGGCAAAGAGAAGAGTGGTGCAGAGAGAAAAAAGAGCAGTG
GGAATAGGAGCTTTGTTCCTTGGGTTCTTGGGAGCAGCAGGAAGCACTATGGGCGCAGCGTCAATGACGC
TGACGGTACAGGCCAGACAATTATTGTCTGGTATAGTGCAGCAGCAGAACAATTTGCTGAGGGCTATTGA
GGCGCAACAGCATCTGTTGCAACTCACAGTCTGGGGCATCAAGCAGCTCCAGGCAAGAATCCTGGCTGTG
GAAAGATACCTAAAGGATCAACAGCTCCTGGGGATTTGGGGTTGCTCTGGAAAACTCATTTGCACCACTG
CTGTGCCTTGGAATGCTAGTTGGAGTAATAAATCTCTGGAACAGATTTGGAATCACACGACCTGGATGGA
GTGGGACAGAGAAATTAACAATTACACAAGCTTAATACACTCCTTAATTGAAGAATCGCAAAACCAGCAA
GAAAAGAATGAACAAGAATTATTGGAATTAGATAAATGGGCAAGTTTGTGGAATTGGTTTAACATAACAA
ATTGGCTGTGGTATATAAAATTATTCATAATGATAGTAGGAGGCTTGGTAGGTTTAAGAATAGTTTTTGC
TGTACTTTCTATAGTGAATAGAGTTAGGCAGGGATATTCACCATTATCGTTTCAGACCCACCTCCCAACC
CCGAGGGGACCCTTGCGCCTTTTCCAAGGCAGCCCTGGGTTTGCGCAGGGACGCGGCTGCTCTGGGCGTG
GTTCCGGGAAACGCAGCGGCGCCGACCCTGGGTCTCGCACATTCTTCACGTCCGTTCGCAGCGTCACCCG
GATCTTCGCCGCTACCCTTGTGGGCCCCCCGGCGACGCTTCCTGCTCCGCCCCTAAGTCGGGAAGGTTCC
TTGCGGTTCGCGGCGTGCCGGACGTGACAAACGGAAGCCGCACGTCTCACTAGTACCCTCGCAGACGGAC
AGCGCCAGGGAGCAATGGCAGCGCGCCGACCGCGATGGGCTGTGGCCAATAGCGGCTGCTCAGCAGGGCG
CGCCGAGAGCAGCGGCCGGGAAGGGGCGGTGCGGGAGGCGGGGTGTGGGGCGGTAGTGTGGGCCCTGTTC
CTGCCCGCGCGGTGTTCCGCATTCTGCAAGCCTCCGGAGCGCACGTCGGCAGTCGGCTCCCTCGTTGACC
GAATCACCGACCTCTCTCCCCAGGGGGTACCACCATGGCCAAGCCTTTGTCTCAAGAAGAATCCACCCTC
ATTGAAAGAGCAACGGCTACAATCAACAGCATCCCCATCTCTGAAGACTACAGCGTCGCCAGCGCAGCTC
TCTCTAGCGACGGCCGCATCTTCACTGGTGTCAATGTATATCATTTTACTGGGGGACCTTGTGCAGAACT
CGTGGTGCTGGGCACTGCTGCTGCTGCGGCAGCTGGCAACCTGACTTGTATCGTCGCGATCGGAAATGAG
AACAGGGGCATCTTGAGCCCCTGCGGACGGTGCCGACAGGTGCTTCTCGATCTGCATCCTGGGATCAAAG
CCATAGTGAAGGACAGTGATGGACAGCCGACGGCAGTTGGGATTCGTGAATTGCTGCCCTCTGGTTATGT
GTGGGAGGGCCTGCAGCTGCAGTAGTAAGAATTCTAGATCTTGAGACAAATGGCAGTATTCATCCACAAT
TTTAAAAGAAAAGGGGGGATTGGGGGGTACAGTGCAGGGGAAAGAATAGTAGACATAATAGCAACAGACA
TACAAACTAAAGAATTACAAAAACAAATTACAAAAATTCAAAATTTTCGGGTTTATTACAGGGACAGCAG
AGATCCACTTTGGCGCCGGCTCGAGGGGGCCCGGGGTTATTAATAGTAATCAATTACGGGGTCATTAGTT
CATAGCCCATATATGGAGTTCCGCGTTACATAACTTACGGTAAATGGCCCGCCTGGCTGACCGCCCAACG
ACCCCCGCCCATTGACGTCAATAATGACGTATGTTCCCATAGTAACGCCAATAGGGACTTTCCATTGACG
TCAATGGGTGGAGTATTTACGGTAAACTGCCCACTTGGCAGTACATCAAGTGTATCATATGCCAAGTACG
CCCCCTATTGACGTCAATGACGGTAAATGGCCCGCCTGGCATTATGCCCAGTACATGACCTTATGGGACT
TTCCTACTTGGCAGTACATCTACGTATTAGTCATCGCTATTACCATGGTGATGCGGTTTTGGCAGTACAT
CAATGGGCGTGGATAGCGGTTTGACTCACGGGGATTTCCAAGTCTCCACCCCATTGACGTCAATGGGAGT
TTGTTTTGGCACCAAAATCAACGGGACTTTCCAAAATGTCGTAACAACTCCGCCCCATTGACGCAAATGG
GCGGTAGGCGTGTACGGTGGGAGGTCTATATAAGCAGAGCTCTCTGGCTAACTGTCGGGATCAACAAGTT
TGTACAAAAAAGTTGGCATGGATCCCGGGCAGCAGCCGCCGCCTCAACCGGCCCCCCAGGGCCAAGGGCA
GCCGCCTTCGCAGCCCCCGCAGGGGCAGGGCCCGCCGTCCGGACCCGGGCAACCGGCACCCGCGGCGACC
CAGGCGGCGCCGCAGGCACCCCCCGCCGGGCATCAGATCGTGCACGTCCGCGGGGACTCGGAGACCGACC
TGGAGGCGCTCTTCAACGCCGTCATGAACCCCAAGACGGCCAACGTGCCCCAGACCGTGCCCATGAGGCT
CCGGAAGCTGCCCGACTCCTTCTTCAAGCCGCCGGAGCCCAAATCCCACTCCCGACAGGCCAGTACTGAT
GCAGGCACTGCAGGAGCCCTGACTCCACAGCATGTTCGAGCTCATTCCTCTCCAGCTTCTCTGCAGTTGG
GAGCTGTTTCTCCTGGGACACTGACCCCCACTGGAGTAGTCTCTGGCCCAGCAGCTACACCCACAGCTCA
GCATCTTCGACAGTCTTCTTTTGAGATACCTGATGATGTACCTCTGCCAGCAGGTTGGGAGATGGCAAAG
ACATCTTCTGGTCAGAGATACTTCTTAAATCACATCGATCAGACAACAACATGGCAGGACCCCAGGAAGG
CCATGCTGTCCCAGATGAACGTCACAGCCCCCACCAGTCCACCAGTGCAGCAGAATATGATGAACTCGGC
TTCAGGTCCTCTTCCTGATGGATGGGAACAAGCCATGACTCAGGATGGAGAAATTTACTATATAAACCAT
AAGAACAAGACCACCTCTTGGCTAGACCCAAGGCTTGACCCTCGTTTTGCCATGAACCAGAGAATCAGTC
AGAGTGCTCCAGTGAAACAGCCACCACCCCTGGCTCCCCAGAGCCCACAGGGAGGCGTCATGGGTGGCAG
CAACTCCAACCAGCAGCAACAGATGCGACTGCAGCAACTGCAGATGGAGAAGGAGAGGCTGCGGCTGAAA
CAGCAAGAACTGCTTCGGCAGGCAATGCGGAATATCAATCCCAGCACAGCAAATTCTCCAAAATGTCAGG
AGTTAGCCCTGCGTAGCCAGTTACCAACACTGGAGCAGGATGGTGGGACTCAAAATCCAGTGTCTTCTCC
CGGGATGTCTCAGGAATTGAGAACAATGACGACCAATAGCTCAGATCCTTTCCTTAACAGTGGCACCTAT
CACTCTCGAGATGAGAGTACAGACAGTGGACTAAGCATGAGCAGCTACAGTGTCCCTCGAACCCCAGATG
ACTTCCTGAACAGTGTGGATGAGATGGATACAGGTGATACTATCAACCAAAGCACCCTGCCCTCACAGCA
GAACCGTTTCCCAGACTACCTTGAAGCCATTCCTGGGACAAATGTGGACCTTGGAACACTGGAAGGAGAT
GGAATGAACATAGAAGGAGAGGAGCTGATGCCAAGTCTGCAGGAAGCTTTGAGTTCTGACATCCTTAATG
ACATGGAGTCTGTTTTGGCTGCCACCAAGCTAGATAAAGAAAGCTTTCTTACATGGTTACCACCCCCAAC
TTTCTTGTACAAAGTGGTTGGTAAGCCTATCCCTAACCCTCTCCTCGGTCTCGATTCTACGTAGTAATGA
GCTAGCGCTAACCGGTGGCGCGTTAAGTCGACAATCAACCTCTGGATTACAAAATTTGTGAAAGATTGAC
TGGTATTCTTAACTATGTTGCTCCTTTTACGCTATGTGGATACGCTGCTTTAATGCCTTTGTATCATGCT
ATTGCTTCCCGTATGGCTTTCATTTTCTCCTCCTTGTATAAATCCTGGTTGCTGTCTCTTTATGAGGAGT
TGTGGCCCGTTGTCAGGCAACGTGGCGTGGTGTGCACTGTGTTTGCTGACGCAACCCCCACTGGTTGGGG
CATTGCCACCACCTGTCAGCTCCTTTCCGGGACTTTCGCTTTCCCCCTCCCTATTGCCACGGCGGAACTC
ATCGCCGCCTGCCTTGCCCGCTGCTGGACAGGGGCTCGGCTGTTGGGCACTGACAATTCCGTGGTGTTGT
CGGGGAAATCATCGTCCTTTCCTTGGCTGCTCGCCTGTGTTGCCACCTGGATTCTGCGCGGGACGTCCTT
CTGCTACGTCCCTTCGGCCCTCAATCCAGCGGACCTTCCTTCCCGCGGCCTGCTGCCGGCTCTGCGGCCT
CTTCCGCGTCTTCGCCTTCGCCCTCAGACGAGTCGGATCTCCCTTTGGGCCGCCTCCCCGCGTCGACTTT
AAGACCAATGACTTACAAGGCAGCTGTAGATCTTAGCCACTTTTTAAAAGAAAAGGGGGGACTGGAAGGG
CTAATTCACTCCCAACGAAGACAAGATCTGCTTTTTGCTTGTACTGGGTCTCTCTGGTTAGACCAGATCT
GAGCCTGGGAGCTCTCTGGCTAACTAGGGAACCCACTGCTTAAGCCTCAATAAAGCTTGCCTTGAGTGCT
TCAAGTAGTGTGTGCCCGTCTGTTGTGTGACTCTGGTAACTAGAGATCCCTCAGACCCTTTTAGTCAGTG
TGGAAAATCTCTAGCAGTACGTATAGTAGTTCATGTCATCTTATTATTCAGTATTTATAACTTGCAAAGA
AATGAATATCAGAGAGTGAGAGGAACTTGTTTATTGCAGCTTATAATGGTTACAAATAAAGCAATAGCAT
CACAAATTTCACAAATAAAGCATTTTTTTCACTGCATTCTAGTTGTGGTTTGTCCAAACTCATCAATGTA
TCTTATCATGTCTGGCTCTAGCTATCCCGCCCCTAACTCCGCCCATCCCGCCCCTAACTCCGCCCAGTTC
CGCCCATTCTCCGCCCCATGGCTGACTAATTTTTTTTATTTATGCAGAGGCCGAGGCCGCCTCGGCCTCT
GAGCTATTCCAGAAGTAGTGAGGAGGCTTTTTTGGAGGCCTAGGGACGTACCCAATTCGCCCTATAGTGA
GTCGTATTACGCGCGCTCACTGGCCGTCGTTTTACAACGTCGTGACTGGGAAAACCCTGGCGTTACCCAA
CTTAATCGCCTTGCAGCACATCCCCCTTTCGCCAGCTGGCGTAATAGCGAAGAGGCCCGCACCGATCGCC
CTTCCCAACAGTTGCGCAGCCTGAATGGCGAATGGG
[124 nt withheld, positions 6337-6460]
C
[91 nt withheld, positions 6462-6552]
A
[49 nt withheld, positions 6554-6602]
CCTTTGACGTTGGAGTCCACGTTCTTT
[37 nt withheld, positions 6630-6666]
ACCCTATCTCGGTCTATTCTTTTGATTTATAAGGGATTTTGCCGATTTCGGCCTATTGGTTAAAAAATGA
GCTGATTTAACAAAAATTTAACGCGAATTTTAACAAAATATTAACGCTTACAATTTAGGTGGCACTTTTC
GGGGAAATGTGCGCGGAACCCCTATTTGTTTATTTTTCTAAATACATTCAAATATGTATCCGCTCATGAG
ACAATAACCCTGATAAATGCTTCAATAATATTGAAAAAGGAAGAGTATGAGTATTCAACATTTCCGTGTC
GCCCTTATTCCCTTTTTTGCGGCATTTTGCCTTCCTGTTTTTGCTCACCCAGAAACGCTGGTGAAAGTAA
AAGATGCTGAAGATCAGTTGGGTGCACGAGTGGGTTACATCGAACTGGATCTCAACAGCGGTAAGATCCT
TGAGAGTTTTCGCCCCGAAGAACGTTTTCCAATGATGAGCACTTTTAAAGTTCTGCTATGTGGCGCGGTA
TTATCCCGTATTGACGCCGGGCAAGAGCAACTCGGTCGCCGCATACACTATTCTCAGAATGACTTGGTTG
AGTACTCACCAGTCACAGAAAAGCATCTTACGGATGGCATGACAGTAAGAGAATTATGCAGTGCTGCCAT
AACCATGAGTGATAACACTGCGGCCAACTTACTTCTGACAACGATCGGAGGACCGAAGGAGCTAACCGCT
TTTTTGCACAACATGGGGGATCATGTAACTCGCCTTGATCGTTGGGAACCGGAGCTGAATGAAGCCATAC
CAAACGACGAGCGTGACACCACGATGCCTGTAGCAATGGCAACAACGTTGCGCAAACTATTAACTGGCGA
ACTACTTACTCTAGCTTCCCGGCAACAATTAATAGACTGGATGGAGGCGGATAAAGTTGCAGGACCACTT
CTGCGCTCGGCCCTTCCGGCTGGCTGGTTTATTGCTGATAAATCTGGAGCCGGTGAGCGTGGGTCTCGCG
GTATCATTGCAGCACTGGGGCCAGATGGTAAGCCCTCCCGTATCGTAGTTATCTACACGACGGGGAGTCA
GGCAACTATGGATGAACGAAATAGACAGATCGCTGAGATAGGTGCCTCACTGATTAAGCATTGGTAACTG
TCAGACCAAGTTTACTCATATATACTTTAGATTGATTTAAAACTTCATTTTTAATTTAAAAGGATCTAGG
TGAAGATCCTTTTTGATAATCTCATGACCAAAATCCCTTAACGTGAGTTTTCGTTCCACTGAGCGTCAGA
CCCCGTAGAAAAGATCAAAGGATCTTCTTGAGATCCTTTTTTTCTGCGCGTAATCTGCTGCTTGCAAACA
AAAAAACCACCGCTACCAGCGGTGGTTTGTTTGCCGGATCAAGAGCTACCAACTCTTTTTCCGAAGGTAA
CTGGCTTCAGCAGAGCGCAGATACCAAATACTGTTCTTCTAGTGTAGCCGTAGTTAGGCCACCACTTCAA
GAACTCTGTAGCACCGCCTACATACCTCGCTCTGCTAATCCTGTTACCAGTGGCTGCTGCCAGTGGCGAT
AAGTCGTGTCTTACCGGGTTGGACTCAAGACGATAGTTACCGGATAAGGCGCAGCGGTCGGGCTGAACGG
GGGGTTCGTGCACACAGCCCAGCTTGGAGCGAACGACCTACACCGAACTGAGATACCTACAGCGTGAGCT
ATGAGAAAGCGCCACGCTTCCCGAAGGGAGAAAGGCGGACAGGTATCCGGTAAGCGGCAGGGTCGGAACA
GGAGAGCGCACGAGGGAGCTTCCAGGGGGAAACGCCTGGTATCTTTATAGTCCTGTCGGGTTTCGCCACC
TCTGACTTGAGCGTCGATTTTTGTGATGCTCGTCAGGGGGGCGGAGCCTATGGAAAAACGCCAGCAACGC
GGCCTTTTTACGGTTCCTGGCCTTTTGCTGGCCTTTTGCTCACATGTTCTTTCCTGCGTTATCCCCTGAT
TCTGTGGATAACCGTATTACCGCCTTTGAGTGAGCTGATACCGCTCGCCGCAGCCGAACGACCGAGCGCA
GCGAGTCAGTGAGCGAGGAAGCGGAAGAGCGCCCAATACGCAAACCGCCTCTCCCCGCGCGTTGGCCGAT
TCATTAATGCAGCTGGCACGACAGGTTTCCCGACTGGAAAGCGGGCAGTGAGCGCAACGCAATTAATGTG
AGTTAGCTCACTCATTAGGCACCCCAGGCTTTACACTTTATGCTTCCGGCTCGTATGTTGTGTGGAATTG
TGAGCGGATAACAATTTCACACAGGAAACAGCTATGACCATGATTACGCCAAGCGCGCAATTAACCCTCA
CTAAAGGGAACAAAAGCTGGAGCTGCAAGCTTAATGTAGTCTTATGCAATACTCTTGTAGTCTTGCAACA
TGGTAACGATGAGTTAGCAACATGCCTTACAAGGAGAGAAAAAGCACCGTGCATGCCGATTGGTGGAAGT
AAGGTGGTACGATCGTGCCTTATTAGGAAGGCAACAGACGGGTCTGACATGGATTGGACGAACCACTGAA
TTGCCGCATTGCAGAGATATTGTATTTAAGTGCCTAGCTCGATACATAAAC
Features (pLannotate 1.2.2; 31 found; start..end, strand, type, name):
      1..181     +  LTR            5' LTR (truncated): truncated 5' long terminal repeat (LTR) from HIV-1
    228..353     +  misc_feature   HIV-1 Ψ: packaging signal of human immunodeficiency virus type 1
    337..700     +  CDS            HIV-1 gag (fragment): gag protein from human immunodeficiency virus 1; gag
    846..1079    +  misc_feature   RRE: The Rev response element (RRE) of HIV-1 allows for Rev-dependent mRNA export from the nucleus to the cytoplasm.
   1456..1482    +  CDS            Rev (fragment): human immunodeficiency virus 1 (HIV-1) Rev protein; rev; enhances nuclear export of unspliced and incompletely spliced viral mRNAs
   1483..1983    +  promoter       hPGK promoter: human phosphoglycerate kinase 1 promoter
   1995..2390    +  CDS            BSD: blasticidin S deaminase; Aspergillus terreus BSD; confers resistance to blasticidin
   2450..2567    +  misc_feature   cPPT/CTS: central polypurine tract and central termination sequence of HIV-1
   2684..2987    +  enhancer       CMV enhancer: human cytomegalovirus immediate early enhancer
   2988..3191    +  promoter       CMV promoter: human cytomegalovirus (CMV) immediate early promoter
   3215..3232    +  protein_bind   attB1 (fragment): mutant version of attB; core recombination site for the Gateway® BP reaction BP Clonase™
   3238..4749    +  CDS            YAP1: YAP1_HUMAN - Also known as YAP65. Experimental evidence at protein level: Swiss-Prot protein existence level 1. [Isoform 3]: Activates the C-terminal fragment (CTF) of ERBB4 (isoform 3). From Homo sapiens (Human).
   4755..4778    -  protein_bind   attB2: mutant version of attB; recombination site for the Gateway® BP reaction BP Clonase™
   4780..4821    +  CDS            V5 tag: epitope tag from simian virus 5
   4863..5451    +  misc_feature   WPRE: woodchuck hepatitis virus posttranscriptional regulatory element
   5502..5521    +  misc_feature   cPPT/CTS (fragment): central polypurine tract and central termination sequence of HIV-1
   5523..5756    +  LTR            3' LTR (ΔU3): self-inactivating 3' long terminal repeat (LTR) from HIV-1
   5834..5955    +  polyA_signal   SV40 poly(A) signal: SV40 polyadenylation signal
   5995..6130    +  rep_origin     SV40 ori: SV40 origin of replication
   6151..6169    -  promoter       T7 promoter: promoter for bacteriophage T7 RNA polymerase
   6177..6332    +  CDS            lacZα (fragment): LacZα fragment of β-galactosidase; lacZ fragment
   6337..6765    +  rep_origin     f1 ori (sequence partly withheld): f1 bacteriophage origin of replication; arrow indicates direction of (+) strand synthesis
   6818..6922    +  promoter       AmpR promoter: bla
   6923..7783    +  CDS            AmpR: β-lactamase; bla; confers resistance to ampicillin, carbenicillin, and related antibiotics
   7954..8542    +  rep_origin     ori: high-copy-number ColE1/pMB1/pBR322/pUC origin of replication
   8725..8817    +  CDS            lacI (fragment): lac repressor; lacI; The lac repressor binds to the lac operator to inhibit transcription in E. coli. This inhibition can be relieved by adding lactose or isopropyl-β-D-thiogalactopyranoside (IPTG).
   8830..8851    +  protein_bind   CAP binding site: CAP binding activates transcription in the presence of cAMP. E. coli catabolite activator protein
   8866..8896    +  promoter       lac promoter: promoter for the E. coli lac operon
   8904..8920    +  protein_bind   lac operator: The lac repressor binds to the lac operator to inhibit transcription in E. coli. This inhibition can be relieved by adding lactose or isopropyl-β-D-thiogalactopyranoside (IPTG). lac repressor encoded by lacI
   8965..8983    +  promoter       T3 promoter: promoter for bacteriophage T3 RNA polymerase
   9011..9237    +  promoter       RSV promoter: Rous sarcoma virus enhancer/promoter
