[The description below was written by a language model from this plasmid's Addgene catalogue record and pLannotate feature annotations shown in this document.]
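Description:
YAP1-V5 in pLX304 is a lentiviral mammalian expression plasmid carrying the human YAP1 open reading frame, introduced into the pLX304 destination backbone by Gateway recombination. In bacteria it is maintained through a high-copy ColE1/pUC-type origin and selected with ampicillin via the β-lactamase gene. An f1 origin, an SV40 origin and leftover lac, T7 and T3 elements from the parental cloning vector are also annotated.

The transfer cassette is a self-inactivating HIV-1 design. An RSV promoter sits immediately upstream of the truncated 5' LTR on the circular map and drives genomic RNA production in packaging cells. It is followed by the Ψ packaging signal with a gag fragment, the RRE for Rev-dependent nuclear export, a cPPT/CTS element, and a ΔU3 3' LTR backed by an SV40 polyadenylation signal.

Two expression units lie between the LTRs. The human PGK promoter drives blasticidin S deaminase, which allows blasticidin selection of transduced cells. The CMV enhancer/promoter drives YAP1, which is flanked by attB1 and attB2 sites. The attB2 site is read through into a C-terminal V5 epitope tag for detection or immunoprecipitation. A WPRE downstream of the tag enhances transcript stability and expression.

The annotated YAP1 coding region spans about 1.5 kb, slightly shorter than the 1587 bp insert size in the catalogue. The sequenced record is 9,237 nt, which is smaller than the listed empty backbone because Gateway recombination replaces the destination cassette. The associated publication concerns the requirement for a YAP1 transcriptional complex in β-catenin-driven cancers, consistent with use for stable ectopic expression of tagged YAP1 in mammalian cells.
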