Addgene plasmid #42555: YAP1-V5 in pLX304
Depositing lab: William Hahn. Depositing organization: Dana-Farber Cancer Institute. Publication: beta-Catenin-Driven Cancers Require a YAP1 Transcriptional Complex for Survival and Tumorigenesis. Rosenbluh J, Nijhawan D, Cox AG, Li X, Neal JT, Schafer EJ, Zack TI, Wang X, Tsherniak A, Schinzel AC, Shao DD, Schumacher SE, Weir BA, Vazquez F, Cowley GS, Root DE, Mesirov JP, Beroukhim R, Kuo CJ, Goessling W, Hahn WC. Cell. 2012 Dec 21;151(7):1457-73. doi: 10.1016/j.cell.2012.11.026. Epub 2012 Dec 13. PubMed 23245941.
Backbone
  Vector backbone: pLX304
  Backbone size w/o insert (bp): 9377
  Vector type: Mammalian Expression, Lentiviral
  Selectable markers: Blasticidin
Growth in bacteria
  Bacterial resistance: Ampicillin, 100 μg/mL
  Growth temperature: 37°C
  Growth strain: NEB Stable
  Copy number: Unknown
Gene/Insert
  Gene/Insert name: YAP1
  Species: H. sapiens (human)
  Insert size (bp): 1587
  GenBank ID: NM_001130145.2
  Entrez Gene: YAP1 (a.k.a. COB1, YAP, YAP-1, YAP2, YAP65, YKI)
  Promoter: CMV
  Tag / fusion protein: V5 (C terminal on insert)
  Cloning method: Gateway Cloning
  Sequencing primers: 5′ pLXF; 3′ pLXR
Terms and licenses: Academic/Nonprofit Terms; Industry Terms: Not Available to Industry
How to cite: YAP1-V5 in pLX304 was a gift from William Hahn (Addgene plasmid # 42555 ; http://n2t.net/addgene:42555 ; RRID:Addgene_42555)
