>Addgene plasmid #42555 | YAP1-V5 in pLX304 | depositor partial sequence | sequence record 57459 | YAP1
ATGGATCCCGGGCAGCAGCCGCCGCCTCAACCGGCCCCCCAGGGCCAAGGGCAGCCGCCTTCGCAGCCCC
CGCAGGGGCAGGGCCCGCCGTCCGGACCCGGGCAACCGGCACCCGCGGCGACCCAGGCGGCGCCGCAGGC
ACCCCCCGCCGGGCATCAGATCGTGCACGTCCGCGGGGACTCGGAGACCGACCTGGAGGCGCTCTTCAAC
GCCGTCATGAACCCCAAGACGGCCAACGTGCCCCAGACCGTGCCCATGAGGCTCCGGAAGCTGCCCGACT
CCTTCTTCAAGCCGCCGGAGCCCAAATCCCACTCCCGACAGGCCAGTACTGATGCAGGCACTGCAGGAGC
CCTGACTCCACAGCATGTTCGAGCTCATTCCTCTCCAGCTTCTCTGCAGTTGGGAGCTGTTTCTCCTGGG
ACACTGACCCCCACTGGAGTAGTCTCTGGCCCAGCAGCTACACCCACAGCTCAGCATCTTCGACAGTCTT
CTTTTGAGATACCTGATGATGTACCTCTGCCAGCAGGTTGGGAGATGGCAAAGACATCTTCTGGTCAGAG
ATACTTCTTAAATCACATCGATCAGACAACAACATGGCAGGACCCCAGGAAGGCCATGCTGTCCCAGATG
AACGTCACAGCCCCCACCAGTCCACCAGTGCAGCAGAATATGATGAACTCGGCTTCAGGTCCTCTTCCTG
ATGGATGGGAACAAGCCATGACTCAGGATGGAGAAATTTACTATATAAACCATAAGAACAAGACCACCTC
TTGGCTAGACCCAAGGCTTGACCCTCGTTTTGCCATGAACCAGAGAATCAGTCAGAGTGCTCCAGTGAAA
CAGCCACCACCCCTGGCTCCCCAGAGCCCACAGGGAGGCGTCATGGGTGGCAGCAACTCCAACCAGCAGC
AACAGATGCGACTGCAGCAACTGCAGATGGAGAAGGAGAGGCTGCGGCTGAAACAGCAAGAACTGCTTCG
GCAGGCAATGCGGAATATCAATCCCAGCACAGCAAATTCTCCAAAATGTCAGGAGTTAGCCCTGCGTAGC
CAGTTACCAACACTGGAGCAGGATGGTGGGACTCAAAATCCAGTGTCTTCTCCCGGGATGTCTCAGGAAT
TGAGAACAATGACGACCAATAGCTCAGATCCTTTCCTTAACAGTGGCACCTATCACTCTCGAGATGAGAG
TACAGACAGTGGACTAAGCATGAGCAGCTACAGTGTCCCTCGAACCCCAGATGACTTCCTGAACAGTGTG
GATGAGATGGATACAGGTGATACTATCAACCAAAGCACCCTGCCCTCACAGCAGAACCGTTTCCCAGACT
ACCTTGAAGCCATTCCTGGGACAAATGTGGACCTTGGAACACTGGAAGGAGATGGAATGAACATAGAAGG
AGAGGAGCTGATGCCAAGTCTGCAGGAAGCTTTGAGTTCTGACATCCTTAATGACATGGAGTCTGTTTTG
GCTGCCACCAAGCTAGATAAAGAAAGCTTTCTTACATGGTTACCACCCCCAACTTTCTTGTACAAAGTGG
TTGGTAAGCCTATCCCTAACCCTCTCCTCGGTCTCGATTCTACGTAG
