>Addgene plasmid #42555 | YAP1-V5 in pLX304 | addgene partial sequence | sequence record 130193 | WPRE-R 5'-CATAGCGTAAAAGGAGCAACA-3'
AATTTTGTAATCCAGAGGTTGATTGTCGACTTAACGCGCCACCGGTTAGCGCTAGCTCATTACTACGTAG
AATCGAGACCGAGGAGAGGGTTAGGGATAGGCTTACCAACCACTTTGTACAAGAAAGTTGGGGGTGGTAA
CCATGTAAGAAAGCTTTCTTTATCTAGCTTGGTGGCAGCCAAAACAGACTCCATGTCATTAAGGATGTCA
GAACTCAAAGCTTCCTGCAGACTTGGCATCAGCTCCTCTCCTTCTATGTTCATTCCATCTCCTTCCAGTG
TTCCAAGGTCCACATTTGTCCCAGGAATGGCTTCAAGGTAGTCTGGGAAACGGTTCTGCTGTGAGGGCAG
GGTGCTTTGGTTGATAGTATCACCTGTATCCATCTCATCCACACTGTTCAGGAAGTCATCTGGGGTTCGA
GGGACACTGTAGCTGCTCATGCTTAGTCCACTGTCTGTACTCTCATCTCGAGAGTGATAGGTGCCACTGT
TAAGGAAAGGATCTGAGCTATTGGTCGTCATTGTTCTCAATTCCTGAGACATCCCGGGAGAAGACACTGG
ATTTTGAGTCCCACCATCCTGCTCCAGTGTTGGTAACTGGCTACGCAGGGCTAACTCCTGACATTTTGGA
GAATTTGCTGTGCTGGGATTGATATTCCGCATTGCCTGCCGAAGCAGTTCTTG
